Addgene plasmid #161145: pDONR221-SLC25A16_STOP
Purpose: Gateway entry clone with codon-optimized ORF sequence for subcloning into custom expression vectors. Contains a STOP codon at the end of the codon-optimized ORF sequence.
Depositing lab: RESOLUTE Consortium & Giulio Superti-Furga. Depositing organization: CeMM Research Center for Molecular Medicine. Publication: The RESOLUTE consortium: unlocking SLC transporters for drug discovery. Superti-Furga G, Lackner D, Wiedmer T, Ingles-Prieto A, Barbosa B, Girardi E, Goldmann U, Gurtl B, Klavins K, Klimek C, Lindinger S, Lineiro-Retes E, Muller AC, Onstein S, Redinger G, Reil D, Sedlyarov V, Wolf G, Crawford M, Everley R, ... Steppan CM. Nat Rev Drug Discov. 2020 Jul;19(7):429-430. doi: 10.1038/d41573-020-00056-6. PubMed 32265506.
Backbone
  Vector backbone: pDONR221
  Backbone manufacturer: ThermoFisher Scientific
  Backbone size w/o insert (bp): 2550
  Vector type: Mammalian Expression
Growth in bacteria
  Bacterial resistance: Kanamycin, 50 μg/mL
  Growth temperature: 37°C
  Growth strain: NEB Stable
  Copy number: High Copy
Gene/Insert
  Gene/Insert name: SLC25A16 (alt name: GDA, D10S105E, HGT.1, ML7)
  Species: H. sapiens (human)
  Insert size (bp): 999
  Entrez Gene: SLC25A16 (a.k.a. D10S105E, GDA, GDC, HGT.1, ML7, hML7)
  Cloning method: Gateway Cloning
  Sequencing primers: 5′ M13-fwd; 3′ M13-rev
Terms and licenses: Academic/Nonprofit Terms; Industry Terms
Depositor comments: This plasmid contains a STOP codon at the end of the codon-optimized ORF. For the version of this plasmid that does not contain a STOP codon, please see Addgene plasmid 131979 For more information on the full Resolute plasmid collection, please see www.addgene.org/depositor-collections/re-solute/. Please provide your feedback on this plasmid to the RESOLUTE consortium by filling out their RESOLUTE repository feedback form: https://forms.office.com/Pages/ResponsePage.aspx?id=0e05yklzmkS7rjFGQL4N7z4feCLQvEJAmVcOCM_u885UN1JJRko0Ukg4TVQwNTZLOUxPQVJWT1NHUCQlQCN0PWcu
How to cite: pDONR221-SLC25A16_STOP was a gift from RESOLUTE Consortium & Giulio Superti-Furga (Addgene plasmid # 161145 ; http://n2t.net/addgene:161145 ; RRID:Addgene_161145)
