[The description below was written by a language model from this plasmid's Addgene catalogue record and pLannotate feature annotations shown in this document.]
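Description:
pDONR221-SLC25A16_STOP is a Gateway entry clone built on the pDONR221 backbone, carrying a codon-optimized open reading frame for human SLC25A16, a mitochondrial solute carrier family member (also known as GDA or GDC) annotated as required for accumulation of coenzyme A in the mitochondrial matrix. The sequenced plasmid is about 3.5 kb, with a 999 bp insert. Although the catalogue lists the vector type as mammalian expression, the feature table shows no eukaryotic promoter or polyadenylation signal upstream or downstream of the ORF. The plasmid functions as a shuttle for the coding sequence rather than as an expression vector in its own right. It is maintained in E. coli through a high-copy ColE1/pUC-type origin and selected with kanamycin via an aminoglycoside phosphotransferase gene.

The ORF sits between attL1 and attL2 sites, which allow directional transfer by an LR Clonase reaction into any attR-containing destination vector that supplies the desired promoter, tags and selection markers. Because this version retains a STOP codon at the end of the ORF, it suits native or N-terminally tagged expression; C-terminal fusions encoded by a destination vector would not be translated, and a companion clone without the stop codon exists for that purpose. Other annotated elements are standard backbone remnants: rrnB T1 and T2 terminators that insulate the cassette from upstream transcription, a T7 promoter adjacent to attL2 and oriented toward the insert on the opposite strand, and short lacI and lacZα fragments. M13 forward and reverse priming sites are used for sequence verification. The clone belongs to a consortium collection of solute carrier ORFs intended to support transporter research and drug discovery.
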