Features (pLannotate 1.2.2; 10 found; start..end, strand, type, name):
      1..100     +  protein_bind   attL1: mutant version of attL; recombination site for the Gateway® LR reaction LR Clonase™
    160..1101    +  CDS            SLC25A16 (fragment): GDC_HUMAN - Also known as GDA. Experimental evidence at protein level: Swiss-Prot protein existence level 1. Required for the accumulation of coenzyme A in the mitochondrial matrix. From Homo sapiens (Human).
   1106..1205    -  protein_bind   attL2: mutant version of attL; recombination site for the Gateway® LR reaction LR Clonase™
   1223..1241    -  promoter       T7 promoter: promoter for bacteriophage T7 RNA polymerase
   1375..2184    +  CDS            KanR: aminoglycoside phosphotransferase; aph(3')-Ia; confers resistance to kanamycin in bacteria or G418 (Geneticin®) in eukaryotes
   2331..2919    +  rep_origin     ori: high-copy-number ColE1/pMB1/pBR322/pUC origin of replication
   3102..3194    +  CDS            lacI (fragment): lac repressor; lacI; The lac repressor binds to the lac operator to inhibit transcription in E. coli. This inhibition can be relieved by adding lactose or isopropyl-β-D-thiogalactopyranoside (IPTG).
   3249..3276    -  terminator     rrnB T2 terminator: transcription terminator T2 from the E. coli rrnB gene
   3408..3451    +  terminator     rrnB T1 terminator: Escherichia coli rrnB; transcription terminator T1 from the E. coli rrnB gene
   3498..3534    -  CDS            lacZα (fragment): LacZα fragment of β-galactosidase; lacZ fragment
>Addgene plasmid #161145 | pDONR221-SLC25A16_STOP | addgene full sequence | sequence record 369767 | Addgene NGS Result
CAAATAATGATTTTATTTTGACTGATAGTGACCTGTTCGTTGCAACACATTGATGAGCAATGCTTTTTTA
TAATGCCAACTTTGTACAAAAAAGCAGGCTCCACCATGGCAGCAGCAACCGCAGCAGCCGCCCTGGCCGC
CGCCGACCCCCCTCCAGCCATGCCTCAGGCTGCTGGCGCCGGCGGCCCAACCACACGGAGAGATTTCTAC
TGGCTGAGATCTTTTCTGGCAGGAGGAATCGCAGGATGCTGTGCAAAGACCACAGTGGCCCCCCTGGACA
GGGTGAAGGTGCTGCTGCAGGCCCACAACCACCACTACAAGCACCTGGGCGTGTTCAGCGCCCTGAGGGC
AGTGCCACAGAAGGAGGGCTTTCTGGGCCTGTATAAGGGCAATGGCGCCATGATGATCCGGATCTTCCCC
TACGGCGCCATCCAGTTCATGGCCTTTGAGCACTATAAGACACTGATCACCACAAAGCTGGGCATCAGCG
GACACGTGCACAGGCTGATGGCAGGATCCATGGCAGGAATGACCGCCGTGATCTGCACATACCCTCTGGA
CATGGTGAGAGTGAGGCTGGCCTTCCAGGTGAAGGGCGAGCACTCCTATACCGGCATCATCCACGCCTTC
AAGACAATCTACGCCAAGGAGGGCGGCTTCTTTGGCTTTTATCGCGGCCTGATGCCAACCATCCTGGGAA
TGGCACCATACGCAGGCGTGTCTTTCTTTACCTTTGGCACACTGAAGTCTGTGGGACTGAGCCACGCACC
AACACTGCTGGGCAGACCCAGCTCCGATAACCCTAATGTGCTGGTGCTGAAGACCCACGTGAACCTGCTG
TGCGGAGGAGTGGCAGGAGCAATCGCCCAGACCATCAGCTATCCCTTCGACGTGACAAGGCGCCGGATGC
AGCTGGGAACCGTGCTGCCTGAGTTTGAGAAGTGCCTGACCATGAGAGATACAATGAAGTACGTGTATGG
CCACCACGGAATCAGGAAGGGACTGTACAGGGGACTGTCCCTGAACTATATCAGGTGTATCCCTTCTCAG
GCCGTGGCCTTTACCACATACGAGCTGATGAAGCAGTTCTTTCACCTGAATTAAGACCCAGCTTTCTTGT
ACAAAGTTGGCATTATAAGAAAGCATTGCTTATCAATTTGTTGCAACGAACAGGTCACTATCAGTCAAAA
TAAAATCATTATTTGCCATCCAGCTGATATCCCCTATAGTGAGTCGTATTACATGGTCATAGCTGTTTCC
TGGCAGCTCTGGCCCGTGTCTCAAAATCTCTGATGTTACATTGCACAAGATAAAAATATATCATCATGAA
CAATAAAACTGTCTGCTTACATAAACAGTAATACAAGGGGTGTTATGAGCCATATTCAACGGGAAACGTC
GAGGCCGCGATTAAATTCCAACATGGATGCTGATTTATATGGGTATAAATGGGCTCGCGATAATGTCGGG
CAATCAGGTGCGACAATCTATCGCTTGTATGGGAAGCCCGATGCGCCAGAGTTGTTTCTGAAACATGGCA
AAGGTAGCGTTGCCAATGATGTTACAGATGAGATGGTCAGACTAAACTGGCTGACGGAATTTATGCCTCT
TCCGACCATCAAGCATTTTATCCGTACTCCTGATGATGCATGGTTACTCACCACTGCGATCCCCGGAAAA
ACAGCATTCCAGGTATTAGAAGAATATCCTGATTCAGGTGAAAATATTGTTGATGCGCTGGCAGTGTTCC
TGCGCCGGTTGCATTCGATTCCTGTTTGTAATTGTCCTTTTAACAGCGATCGCGTATTTCGTCTCGCTCA
GGCGCAATCACGAATGAATAACGGTTTGGTTGATGCGAGTGATTTTGATGACGAGCGTAATGGCTGGCCT
GTTGAACAAGTCTGGAAAGAAATGCATAAACTTTTGCCATTCTCACCGGATTCAGTCGTCACTCATGGTG
ATTTCTCACTTGATAACCTTATTTTTGACGAGGGGAAATTAATAGGTTGTATTGATGTTGGACGAGTCGG
AATCGCAGACCGATACCAGGATCTTGCCATCCTATGGAACTGCCTCGGTGAGTTTTCTCCTTCATTACAG
AAACGGCTTTTTCAAAAATATGGTATTGATAATCCTGATATGAATAAATTGCAGTTTCATTTGATGCTCG
ATGAGTTTTTCTAATCAGAATTGGTTAATTGGTTGTAACACTGGCAGAGCATTACGCTGACTTGACGGGA
CGGCGCAAGCTCATGACCAAAATCCCTTAACGTGAGTTACGCGTCGTTCCACTGAGCGTCAGACCCCGTA
GAAAAGATCAAAGGATCTTCTTGAGATCCTTTTTTTCTGCGCGTAATCTGCTGCTTGCAAACAAAAAAAC
CACCGCTACCAGCGGTGGTTTGTTTGCCGGATCAAGAGCTACCAACTCTTTTTCCGAAGGTAACTGGCTT
CAGCAGAGCGCAGATACCAAATACTGTTCTTCTAGTGTAGCCGTAGTTAGGCCACCACTTCAAGAACTCT
GTAGCACCGCCTACATACCTCGCTCTGCTAATCCTGTTACCAGTGGCTGCTGCCAGTGGCGATAAGTCGT
GTCTTACCGGGTTGGACTCAAGACGATAGTTACCGGATAAGGCGCAGCGGTCGGGCTGAACGGGGGGTTC
GTGCACACAGCCCAGCTTGGAGCGAACGACCTACACCGAACTGAGATACCTACAGCGTGAGCTATGAGAA
AGCGCCACGCTTCCCGAAGGGAGAAAGGCGGACAGGTATCCGGTAAGCGGCAGGGTCGGAACAGGAGAGC
GCACGAGGGAGCTTCCAGGGGGAAACGCCTGGTATCTTTATAGTCCTGTCGGGTTTCGCCACCTCTGACT
TGAGCGTCGATTTTTGTGATGCTCGTCAGGGGGGCGGAGCCTATGGAAAAACGCCAGCAACGCGGCCTTT
TTACGGTTCCTGGCCTTTTGCTGGCCTTTTGCTCACATGTTCTTTCCTGCGTTATCCCCTGATTCTGTGG
ATAACCGTATTACCGCCTTTGAGTGAGCTGATACCGCTCGCCGCAGCCGAACGACCGAGCGCAGCGAGTC
AGTGAGCGAGGAAGCGGAAGAGCGCCCAATACGCAAACCGCCTCTCCCCGCGCGTTGGCCGATTCATTAA
TGCAGCTGGCACGACAGGTTTCCCGACTGGAAAGCGGGCAGTGAGCGCAACGCAATTAATACGCGTACCG
CTAGCCAGGAAGAGTTTGTAGAAACGCAAAAAGGCCATCCGTCAGGATGGCCTTCTGCTTAGTTTGATGC
CTGGCAGTTTATGGCGGGCGTCCTGCCCGCCACCCTCCGGGCCGTTGCTTCACAACGTTCAAATCCGCTC
CCGGCGGATTTGTCCTACTCAGGAGAGCGTTCACCGACAAACAACAGATAAAACGAAAGGCCCAGTCTTC
CGACTGAGCCTTTCGTTTTATTTGATGCCTGGCAGTTCCCTACTCTCGCGTTAACGCTAGCATGGATGTT
TTCCCAGTCACGACGTTGTAAAACGACGGCCAGTCTTAAGCTCGGGCCC
