>Addgene plasmid #161145 | pDONR221-SLC25A16_STOP | depositor partial sequence | sequence record 312225 | Codon-optimized ORF of SLC25A16
ATGGCAGCAGCAACCGCAGCAGCCGCCCTGGCCGCCGCCGACCCCCCTCCAGCCATGCCTCAGGCTGCTG
GCGCCGGCGGCCCAACCACACGGAGAGATTTCTACTGGCTGAGATCTTTTCTGGCAGGAGGAATCGCAGG
ATGCTGTGCAAAGACCACAGTGGCCCCCCTGGACAGGGTGAAGGTGCTGCTGCAGGCCCACAACCACCAC
TACAAGCACCTGGGCGTGTTCAGCGCCCTGAGGGCAGTGCCACAGAAGGAGGGCTTTCTGGGCCTGTATA
AGGGCAATGGCGCCATGATGATCCGGATCTTCCCCTACGGCGCCATCCAGTTCATGGCCTTTGAGCACTA
TAAGACACTGATCACCACAAAGCTGGGCATCAGCGGACACGTGCACAGGCTGATGGCAGGATCCATGGCA
GGAATGACCGCCGTGATCTGCACATACCCTCTGGACATGGTGAGAGTGAGGCTGGCCTTCCAGGTGAAGG
GCGAGCACTCCTATACCGGCATCATCCACGCCTTCAAGACAATCTACGCCAAGGAGGGCGGCTTCTTTGG
CTTTTATCGCGGCCTGATGCCAACCATCCTGGGAATGGCACCATACGCAGGCGTGTCTTTCTTTACCTTT
GGCACACTGAAGTCTGTGGGACTGAGCCACGCACCAACACTGCTGGGCAGACCCAGCTCCGATAACCCTA
ATGTGCTGGTGCTGAAGACCCACGTGAACCTGCTGTGCGGAGGAGTGGCAGGAGCAATCGCCCAGACCAT
CAGCTATCCCTTCGACGTGACAAGGCGCCGGATGCAGCTGGGAACCGTGCTGCCTGAGTTTGAGAAGTGC
CTGACCATGAGAGATACAATGAAGTACGTGTATGGCCACCACGGAATCAGGAAGGGACTGTACAGGGGAC
TGTCCCTGAACTATATCAGGTGTATCCCTTCTCAGGCCGTGGCCTTTACCACATACGAGCTGATGAAGCA
GTTCTTTCACCTGAATTAA
